>Addgene plasmid #61104 | Actinin-C-stFRET | depositor full sequence | sequence record 106590 | Actinin-C-stFRET
TAGTTATTAATAGTAATCAATTACGGGGTCATTAGTTCATAGCCCATATATGGAGTTCCGCGTTACATAA
CTTACGGTAAATGGCCCGCCTGGCTGACCGCCCAACGACCCCCGCCCATTGACGTCAATAATGACGTATG
TTCCCATAGTAACGCCAATAGGGACTTTCCATTGACGTCAATGGGTGGAGTATTTACGGTAAACTGCCCA
CTTGGCAGTACATCAAGTGTATCATATGCCAAGTACGCCCCCTATTGACGTCAATGACGGTAAATGGCCC
GCCTGGCATTATGCCCAGTACATGACCTTATGGGACTTTCCTACTTGGCAGTACATCTACGTATTAGTCA
TCGCTATTACCATGGTGATGCGGTTTTGGCAGTACATCAATGGGCGTGGATAGCGGTTTGACTCACGGGG
ATTTCCAAGTCTCCACCCCATTGACGTCAATGGGAGTTTGTTTTGGCACCAAAATCAACGGGACTTTCCA
AAATGTCGTAACAACTCCGCCCCATTGACGCAAATGGGCGGTAGGCGTGTACGGTGGGAGGTCTATATAA
GCAGAGCTGGTTTAGTGAACCGTCAGATCCGCTAGCATGGACCATTATGATTCTCAGCAAACCAACGATT
ACATGCAGCCAGAAGAGGACTGGGACCGGGACCTGCTCCTGGACCCGGCCTGGGAGAAGCAGCAGAGAAA
GACATTCACGGCATGGTGTAACTCCCACCTCCGGAAGGCGGGGACACAGATCGAGAACATCGAAGAGGAC
TTCCGGGATGGCCTGAAGCTCATGCTGCTGCTGGAGGTCATCTCAGGTGAACGCTTGGCCAAGCCAGAGC
GAGGCAAGATGAGAGTGCACAAGATCTCCAACGTCAACAAGGCCCTGGATTTCATAGCCAGCAAAGGCGT
CAAACTGGTGTCCATCGGAGCCGAAGAAATCGTGGATGGGAATGTGAAGATGACCCTGGGCATGATCTGG
ACCATCATCCTGCGCTTTGCCATCCAGGACATCTCCGTGGAAGAGACTTCAGCCAAGGAAGGGCTGCTCC
TGTGGTGTCAGAGAAAGACAGCCCCTTACAAAAATGTCAACATCCAGAACTTCCACATAAGCTGGAAGGA
TGGCCTCGGCTTCTGTGCTTTGATCCACCGACACCGGCCCGAGCTGATTGACTACGGGAAGCTGCGGAAG
GATGATCCACTCACAAATCTGAATACGGCTTTTGACGTGGCAGAGAAGTACCTGGACATCCCCAAGATGC
TGGATGCCGAAGACATCGTTGGAACTGCCCGACCGGATGAGAAAGCCATCATGACTTACGTGTCTAGCTT
CTACCACGCCTTCTCTGGAGCCCAGAAGGCGGAGACAGCAGCCAATCGCATCTGCAAGGTGTTGGCCGTC
AACCAGGAGAACGAGCAGCTTATGGAAGACTACGAGAAGCTGGCCAGTGATCTGTTGGAGTGGATCCGCC
GCACAATCCCGTGGCTGGAGAACCGGGTGCCCGAGAACACCATGCATGCCATGCAACAGAAGCTGGAGGA
CTTCCGGGACTACCGGCGCCTGCACAAGCCGCCCAAGGTGCAGGAGAAGTGCCAGCTGGAGATCAACTTC
AACACGCTGCAGACCAAGCTGCGGCTCAGCAACCGGCCTGCCTTCATGCCCTCTGAGGGCAGGATGGTCT
CGGACATCAACAATGCCTGGGGCTGCCTGGAGCAGGTGGAGAAGGGCTATGAGGAGTGGTTGCTGAATGA
GATCCGGAGGCTGGAGCGACTGGACCACCTGGCAGAGAAGTTCCGGCAGAAGGCCTCCATCCACGAGGCC
TGGACTGACGGCAAAGAGGCCATGCTGCGACAGAAGGACTATGAGACCGCCACCCTCTCGGAGATCAAGG
CCCTGCTCAAGAAGCATGAGGCCTTCGAGAGTGACCTGGCTGCCCACCAGGACCGTGTGGAGCAGATTGC
CGCCATCGCACAGGAGCTCAATGAGCTGGACTATTATGACTCACCCAGTGTCAACGCCCGTTGCCAAAAG
ATCTGTGACCAGTGGGACAATCTGGGGGCCCTAACTCAGAAGCGAAGGGAAGCTCTGGAGCGGACCGAGA
AACTGCTGGAGACCATTGACCAGCTGTACTTGGAGTATGCCAAGCGGGCTGCACCCTTCAACAACTGGAT
GGAGGGGGCCATGGAGGACCTGCAGGACACCTTCATTGTGCACACCATTGAGGAGATCCAGGGACTGACC
ACAGCCCATGAGCAGTTCAAGGCCACCCTCCCTGATGCCGACAAGGAGCGCCTGGCCATCCTGGGCATCC
ACAATGAGGTGTCCAAGATTGTCCAGACCTACCACGTCAATATGGCGGGCACCAACCCCTACACAACCAT
CACGCCTCAGGAGATCAATGGCAAATGGGACCACGTGCGGCAGCTGGTGCCTCGGAGGGACCAAGCTCTG
ACGGAGGAGCATGCCCGACAGCAGCACAATGAGAGGCTACGCAAGCAGTTTGGAGCCCAGGCCAATGTCA
TCGGGCCCTGGATCCAGACCAAGATGGAGGAGATCGGGAGGATCTCCATTGAGATGCATGGGACCCTGGA
GGACCAGCTCAGCCACCTGCGGCAGTATGAGAAGAGCATCGTCAACTACAAGCCAAAGATTGATCAGCTG
GAGGGCGACCACCAGCTCATCCAGGAGGCGCTCATCTTCGACAACAAGCACACCAACTACACCATGGAGC
ACATCCGTGTGGGCTGGGAGCAGCTGCTCACCACCATCGCCAGGACCATCAATGAGGTAGAGAACCAGAT
CCTGACCCGGGATGCCAAGGGCATCAGCCAGGAGCAGATGAATGAGTTCCGGGCCTCCTTCAACCACTTT
GACCGGGATCACTCCGGCACACTGGGTCCCGAGGAGTTCAAAGCCTGCCTCATCAGCTTGGGTTATGATA
TTGGCAACGACCCCCAGGGAGAAGCAGAATTTGCCCGCATCATGAGCATTGTGGACCCCAACCGCCTGGG
GGTAGTGACATTCCAGGCCTTCATTGACTTCATGTCCCGCGAGACAGCCGACACAGATACAGCAGACCAA
GTCATGGCTTCCTTCAAGATCCTGGCTGGGGACAAGAACTACATTACCATGGACGAGCTGCGCCGCGAGC
TGCCACCCGACCAGGCTGAGTACTGCATCGCGCGGATGGCCCCCTACACCGGCCCCGACTCCGTGCCAGG
TGCTCTGGACTACATGTCCTTCTCCACGGCGCTGTACGGCGAGAGTGACCTCACCGGTGGCGGAAAGCTT
CAGCTGGGATCCGTGAGCAAGGGCGAGGAGCTGTTCACCGGGGTGGTGCCCATCCTGGTCGAGCTGGACG
GCGACGTAAACGGCCACAAGTTCAGCGTGTCCGGCGAGGGCGAGGGCGATGCCACCTACGGCAAGCTGAC
CCTGAAGCTGATCTGCACCACCGGCAAGCTGCCCGTGCCCTGGCCCACCCTCGTGACCACCCTGGGCTAC
GGCCTGCAGTGCTTCGCCCGCTACCCCGACCACATGAAGCAGCACGACTTCTTCAAGTCCGCCATGCCCG
AAGGCTACGTCCAGGAGCGCACCATCTTCTTCAAGGACGACGGCAACTACAAGACCCGCGCCGAGGTGAA
GTTCGAGGGCGACACCCTGGTGAACCGCATCGAGCTGAAGGGCATCGACTTCAAGGAGGACGGCAACATC
CTGGGGCACAAGCTGGAGTACAACTACAACAGCCACAACGTCTATATCACCGCCGACAAGCAGAAGAACG
GCATCAAGGCCAACTTCAAGATCCGCCACAACATCGAGGACGGCGGCGTGCAGCTCGCCGACCACTACCA
GCAGAACACCCCCATCGGCGACGGCCCCGTGCTGCTGCCCGACAACCACTACCTGAGCTACCAGTCCAAA
CTGAGCAAAGACCCCAACGAGAAGCGCGATCACATGGTCCTGCTGGAGTTCGTGACCGCCGCCGGGATCA
CTCTCGGCATGGACGAGCTGTACAAGTCCGGACTCAGATCTGGGCTGCGCAAGCGCTTACGAAAATTTAG
AAACAAGATTAAAGAAAAGCTTAAAAAAATTGGTCAGAAAATCCAGGGTTTCGTGCCGATACTTGCAGGT
GTGAATTCCATGGTGAGCAAGGGCGAGGAGCTGTTCACCGGGGTGGTGCCCATCCTGGTCGAGCTGGACG
GCGACGTAAACGGCCACAAGTTCAGCGTGTCCGGCGAGGGCGAGGGCGATGCCACCTACGGCAAGCTGAC
CCTGAAGTTCATCTGCACCACCGGCAAGCTGCCCGTGCCCTGGCCCACCCTCGTGACCACCCTGACCTGG
GGCGTGCAGTGCTTCGCCCGCTACCCCGACCACATGAAGCAGCACGACTTCTTCAAGTCCGCCATGCCCG
AAGGCTACGTCCAGGAGCGCACCATCTTCTTCAAGGACGACGGCAACTACAAGACCCGCGCCGAGGTGAA
GTTCGAGGGCGACACCCTGGTGAACCGCATCGAGCTGAAGGGCATCGACTTCAAGGAGGACGGCAACATC
CTGGGGCACAAGCTGGAGTACAACGCCATCAGCGACAACGTCTATATCACCGCCGACAAGCAGAAGAACG
GCATCAAGGCCAACTTCAAGATCCGCCACAACATCGAGGACGGCAGCGTGCAGCTCGCCGACCACTACCA
GCAGAACACCCCCATCGGCGACGGCCCCGTGCTGCTGCCCGACAACCACTACCTGAGCACCCAGTCCAAG
CTGAGCAAAGACCCCAACGAGAAGCGCGATCACATGGTCCTGCTGGAGTTCGTGACCGCCGCCGGGATCA
CTCTCGGCATGGACGAGCTGTACAAGCATCATCACCACCATCATCACCACGGAGGTGGCAGCGGCCGCTA
AGGTACCGCGGGCCCGGGATCCACCGGATCTAGATAACTGATCATAATCAGCCATACCACATTTGTAGAG
GTTTTACTTGCTTTAAAAAACCTCCCACACCTCCCCCTGAACCTGAAACATAAAATGAATGCAATTGTTG
TTGTTAACTTGTTTATTGCAGCTTATAATGGTTACAAATAAAGCAATAGCATCACAAATTTCACAAATAA
AGCATTTTTTTCACTGCATTCTAGTTGTGGTTTGTCCAAACTCATCAATGTATCTTAACGCGTAAATTGT
AAGCGTTAATATTTTGTTAAAATTCGCGTTAAATTTTTGTTAAATCAGCTCATTTTTTAACCAATAGGCC
GAAATCGGCAAAATCCCTTATAAATCAAAAGAATAGACCGAGATAGGGT
[37 nt withheld, positions 5300-5336]
AAAGAACGTGGACTCCAACGTCAAAGG
[49 nt withheld, positions 5364-5412]
T
[91 nt withheld, positions 5414-5504]
G
[124 nt withheld, positions 5506-5629]
CAGGTGGCACTTTTCGGGGAAATGTGCGCGGAACCCCTATTTGTTTATTTTTCTAAATACATTCAAATAT
GTATCCGCTCATGAGACAATAACCCTGATAAATGCTTCAATAATATTGAAAAAGGAAGAGTCCTGAGGCG
GAAAGAACCAGCTGTGGAATGTGTGTCAGTTAGGGTGTGGAAAGTCCCCAGGCTCCCCAGCAGGCAGAAG
TATGCAAAGCATGCATCTCAATTAGTCAGCAACCAGGTGTGGAAAGTCCCCAGGCTCCCCAGCAGGCAGA
AGTATGCAAAGCATGCATCTCAATTAGTCAGCAACCATAGTCCCGCCCCTAACTCCGCCCATCCCGCCCC
TAACTCCGCCCAGTTCCGCCCATTCTCCGCCCCATGGCTGACTAATTTTTTTTATTTATGCAGAGGCCGA
GGCCGCCTCGGCCTCTGAGCTATTCCAGAAGTAGTGAGGAGGCTTTTTTGGAGGCCTAGGCTTTTGCAAA
GATCGATCAAGAGACAGGATGAGGATCGTTTCGCATGATTGAACAAGATGGATTGCACGCAGGTTCTCCG
GCCGCTTGGGTGGAGAGGCTATTCGGCTATGACTGGGCACAACAGACAATCGGCTGCTCTGATGCCGCCG
TGTTCCGGCTGTCAGCGCAGGGGCGCCCGGTTCTTTTTGTCAAGACCGACCTGTCCGGTGCCCTGAATGA
ACTGCAAGACGAGGCAGCGCGGCTATCGTGGCTGGCCACGACGGGCGTTCCTTGCGCAGCTGTGCTCGAC
GTTGTCACTGAAGCGGGAAGGGACTGGCTGCTATTGGGCGAAGTGCCGGGGCAGGATCTCCTGTCATCTC
ACCTTGCTCCTGCCGAGAAAGTATCCATCATGGCTGATGCAATGCGGCGGCTGCATACGCTTGATCCGGC
TACCTGCCCATTCGACCACCAAGCGAAACATCGCATCGAGCGAGCACGTACTCGGATGGAAGCCGGTCTT
GTCGATCAGGATGATCTGGACGAAGAGCATCAGGGGCTCGCGCCAGCCGAACTGTTCGCCAGGCTCAAGG
CGAGCATGCCCGACGGCGAGGATCTCGTCGTGACCCATGGCGATGCCTGCTTGCCGAATATCATGGTGGA
AAATGGCCGCTTTTCTGGATTCATCGACTGTGGCCGGCTGGGTGTGGCGGACCGCTATCAGGACATAGCG
TTGGCTACCCGTGATATTGCTGAAGAGCTTGGCGGCGAATGGGCTGACCGCTTCCTCGTGCTTTACGGTA
TCGCCGCTCCCGATTCGCAGCGCATCGCCTTCTATCGCCTTCTTGACGAGTTCTTCTGAGCGGGACTCTG
GGGTTCGAAATGACCGACCAAGCGACGCCCAACCTGCCATCACGAGATTTCGATTCCACCGCCGCCTTCT
ATGAAAGGTTGGGCTTCGGAATCGTTTTCCGGGACGCCGGCTGGATGATCCTCCAGCGCGGGGATCTCAT
GCTGGAGTTCTTCGCCCACCCTAGGGGGAGGCTAACTGAAACACGGAAGGAGACAATACCGGAAGGAACC
CGCGCTATGACGGCAATAAAAAGACAGAATAAAACGCACGGTGTTGGGTCGTTTGTTCATAAACGCGGGG
TTCGGTCCCAGGGCTGGCACTCTGTCGATACCCCACCGAGACCCCATTGGGGCCAATACGCCCGCGTTTC
TTCCTTTTCCCCACCCCACCCCCCAAGTTCGGGTGAAGGCCCAGGGCTCGCAGCCAACGTCGGGGCGGCA
GGCCCTGCCATAGCCTCAGGTTACTCATATATACTTTAGATTGATTTAAAACTTCATTTTTAATTTAAAA
GGATCTAGGTGAAGATCCTTTTTGATAATCTCATGACCAAAATCCCTTAACGTGAGTTTTCGTTCCACTG
AGCGTCAGACCCCGTAGAAAAGATCAAAGGATCTTCTTGAGATCCTTTTTTTCTGCGCGTAATCTGCTGC
TTGCAAACAAAAAAACCACCGCTACCAGCGGTGGTTTGTTTGCCGGATCAAGAGCTACCAACTCTTTTTC
CGAAGGTAACTGGCTTCAGCAGAGCGCAGATACCAAATACTGTCCTTCTAGTGTAGCCGTAGTTAGGCCA
CCACTTCAAGAACTCTGTAGCACCGCCTACATACCTCGCTCTGCTAATCCTGTTACCAGTGGCTGCTGCC
AGTGGCGATAAGTCGTGTCTTACCGGGTTGGACTCAAGACGATAGTTACCGGATAAGGCGCAGCGGTCGG
GCTGAACGGGGGGTTCGTGCACACAGCCCAGCTTGGAGCGAACGACCTACACCGAACTGAGATACCTACA
GCGTGAGCTATGAGAAAGCGCCACGCTTCCCGAAGGGAGAAAGGCGGACAGGTATCCGGTAAGCGGCAGG
GTCGGAACAGGAGAGCGCACGAGGGAGCTTCCAGGGGGAAACGCCTGGTATCTTTATAGTCCTGTCGGGT
TTCGCCACCTCTGACTTGAGCGTCGATTTTTGTGATGCTCGTCAGGGGGGCGGAGCCTATGGAAAAACGC
CAGCAACGCGGCCTTTTTACGGTTCCTGGCCTTTTGCTGGCCTTTTGCTCACATGTTCTTTCCTGCGTTA
TCCCCTGATTCTGTGGATAACCGTATTACCGCCATGCAT
Features (pLannotate 1.2.2; 16 found; start..end, strand, type, name):
     61..364     +  enhancer       CMV enhancer: human cytomegalovirus immediate early enhancer
    365..568     +  promoter       CMV promoter: human cytomegalovirus (CMV) immediate early promoter
    597..3272    +  CDS            ACTN1: ACTN1_HUMAN - Experimental evidence at protein level: Swiss-Prot protein existence level 1. F-actin cross-linking protein which is thought to anchor actin to a variety of intracellular structures. This is a bundling protein. From Homo sapiens (Human).
   3303..4016    +  CDS            mVenus: mVenus is a basic (constitutively fluorescent) yellow fluorescent protein published in 2006, derived from Aequorea victoria. It is reported to be a rapidly-maturing monomer with moderate acid sensitivity.
   4140..4856    +  CDS            mCerulean: mCerulean is a basic (constitutively fluorescent) cyan fluorescent protein published in 2005, derived from Aequorea victoria. It is reported to be a very rapidly-maturing monomer.
   4902..4927    +  misc_feature   MCS (fragment): multiple cloning site
   4939..5023    +  CDS            large T antigen (fragment): large T antigen from SV40 (simian virus 40)
   5046..5167    +  polyA_signal   SV40 poly(A) signal: SV40 polyadenylation signal
   5201..5629    -  rep_origin     f1 ori (sequence partly withheld): f1 bacteriophage origin of replication; arrow indicates direction of (+) strand synthesis
   5656..5760    +  promoter       AmpR promoter: bla
   5762..6119    +  promoter       SV40 promoter: SV40 enhancer and early promoter
   6154..6948    +  CDS            NeoR/KanR: aminoglycoside phosphotransferase from Tn5; aph(3')-II (or nptII); confers resistance to neomycin, kanamycin, and G418 (Geneticin®)
   6969..7121    +  CDS            ble (fragment): BLE_KLEPN - Experimental evidence at protein level: Swiss-Prot protein existence level 1. Binding protein with a strong affinity to the bleomycin family of antibiotics. Binds to CL990; an antimitotic-antibiotic compound. From Klebsiella pneumoniae.
   7180..7227    +  polyA_signal   HSV TK poly(A) signal: herpes simplex virus thymidine kinase polyadenylation signal (Cole and Stacy, 1985)
   7318..7334    -  polyA_signal   bGH poly(A) signal (fragment): bovine growth hormone polyadenylation signal
   7556..8144    +  rep_origin     ori: high-copy-number ColE1/pMB1/pBR322/pUC origin of replication
