[The description below was written by a language model from this plasmid's Addgene catalogue record and pLannotate feature annotations shown in this document.]
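Description:
Actinin-C-stFRET is an 8,258 bp mammalian expression plasmid built on the Clontech pEYFP-C1 backbone, from which the original YFP gene was removed before the insert was subcloned between the NheI and KpnI sites. It is propagated in E. coli through a high-copy ColE1/pUC-type origin and also carries an f1 origin. A single NeoR/KanR (Tn5 aminoglycoside phosphotransferase) gene serves both hosts. A bacterial bla-type promoter drives it for kanamycin selection, and the SV40 enhancer/early promoter with an HSV TK polyadenylation signal drives it for G418 selection of transfected mammalian cells. The short large T antigen, ble and bGH poly(A) annotations are flagged as fragments and appear to be backbone remnants rather than functional parts.

The payload is transcribed from the CMV immediate early enhancer and promoter and terminated by the SV40 poly(A) signal. It begins with the human α-actinin-1 (ACTN1) coding sequence, an F-actin cross-linking and bundling protein, followed downstream by the stFRET cassette. This cassette consists of mVenus and then mCerulean, separated by a gap of roughly 120 bp that corresponds to the α-helix linker described in the record as connecting the two fluorophores. Cerulean and Venus form a cyan/yellow FRET donor–acceptor pair, so changes in the linker's geometry are reported as changes in energy transfer efficiency. The stated purpose of the sensor is to measure mechanical stress in real time. In this construct the cassette sits at the C-terminus of α-actinin rather than within the protein. The record does not explain the experimental role of this terminal placement.
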