Addgene plasmid #61104: Actinin-C-stFRET
Purpose: Expression of α-actinin with C-term stFRET inserted to measure mechanical stress in real time
Depositing lab: Fred Sachs. Depositing organization: University at Buffalo (SUNY Buffalo). Publication: A fluorescence energy transfer-based mechanical stress sensor for specific proteins in situ. Meng F, Suchyna TM, Sachs F. FEBS J. 2008 Jun;275(12):3072-87. doi: 10.1111/j.1742-4658.2008.06461.x. Epub 2008 May 10. PubMed 18479457.
Backbone
  Vector backbone: pEYFP–C1
  Backbone manufacturer: Clontech
  Backbone size w/o insert (bp): 4700
  Total vector size (bp): 8258
  Modifications to backbone: Gene was subcloned into the pEYFP-C1 vector in which the yellow fluorescent protein (YFP) gene was deleted.
  Vector type: Mammalian Expression
  Selectable markers: Neomycin (select with G418)
Growth in bacteria
  Bacterial resistance: Kanamycin, 50 μg/mL
  Growth temperature: 37°C
  Growth strain: DH5alpha
  Copy number: Unknown
Gene/Insert
  Gene/Insert name: α-actinin-stFRET
  Promoter: CMV
  Cloning method: Restriction Enzyme; 5′ cloning site NheI (not destroyed); 3′ cloning site KpnI (not destroyed)
  Sequencing primers: 5′ CMV Forward; 3′ SV40 poly A Reverse
Resource information
  A portion of this plasmid was derived from a plasmid made by: pEYFP–C1 Venus and pECFP–C1 Cerulean plasmids were generous gifts from David W. Piston. Cerulean gene was sub-cloned from pECFP-C1 and EcoRI and ApaI restriction enzyme sites were introduced into 5 prime and 3 prime of Cerulean DNA fragment. This DNA fragment was inserted into multiple cloning site of pEYFP-C1 Venus by EcoRI and ApaI digestion then ligation. The resulting vector has Venus followed closely by Cerulean and between them there are two restriction enzyme sites BglII and EcoRI which then were employed to insert the alpha-helix linker. The alpha-helix linker DNA was amplified by PCR and BglII and EcoRI sites were introduced into 5 prime and 3 prime ends. The final construct with alpha-helix connecting Venus and Cerulean was named stFRET and ready for eukaryotic expression.
Terms and licenses: Academic/Nonprofit Terms; Industry Terms: Not Available to Industry
How to cite: Actinin-C-stFRET was a gift from Fred Sachs (Addgene plasmid # 61104 ; http://n2t.net/addgene:61104 ; RRID:Addgene_61104)
