>Addgene plasmid #61104 | Actinin-C-stFRET | addgene partial sequence | sequence record 100062 | CMV-F 5'-CGCAAATGGGCGGTAGGCGTG-3'
GAGCTGGTTTAGTGAACCGTCAGATCCGCTAGCATGGACCATTATGATTCTCAGCAAACCAACGATTACA
TGCAGCCAGAAGAGGACTGGGACCGGGACCTGCTCCTGGACCCGGCCTGGGAGAAGCAGCAGAGAAAGAC
ATTCACGGCATGGTGTAACTCCCACCTCCGGAAGGCGGGGACACAGATCGAGAACATCGAAGAGGACTTC
CGGGATGGCCTGAAGCTCATGCTGCTGCTGGAGGTCATCTCAGGTGAACGCTTGGCCAAGCCAGAGCGAG
GCAAGATGAGAGTGCACAAGATCTCCAACGTCAACAAGGCCCTGGATTTCATAGCCAGCAAAGGCGTCAA
ACTGGTGTCCATCGGAGCCGAAGAAATCGTGGATGGGAATGTGAAGATGACCCTGGGCATGATCTGGACC
ATCATCCTGCGCTTTGCCATCCAGGACATCTCCGTGGAAGAGACTTCAGCCAAGGAAGGGCTGCTCCTGT
GGTGTCAGAGAAAGACAGCCCCTTACAAAAATGTCAACATCCAGAACTTCCACATAAGCTGGAAGGATGG
CCTCGGCTTCTGTGCTTTGATCCACCGACACCGGCCCGAGCTGATTGACTACGGGAAGCTGCGGAAGGAT
GATCCACTCACAAATCTGAATACGGCTTTTGACGTGGCAGAGAAGTACCTGGACATCCCCAAGATGCTGG
ATGCCGAAGACATCGTTGGAACTGCCCGACCGGATGAGAAAGCCATCATGACTTACGTGTCTAGCTTCTA
CCACGCCTTCTCTGGAGCCCAGAAGGCGGAGACAGCAGCCAATCGCATCTGCAAGGTGTTGGCCGTCAAC
CA
