>Addgene plasmid #61104 | Actinin-C-stFRET | addgene partial sequence | sequence record 100063 | SV40pA-R 5'-GAAATTTGTGATGCTATTGC-3'
TTAACAACAACAATTGCATTCATTTTATGTTTCAGGTTCAGGGGGAGGTGTGGGAGGTTTTTTAAAGCAA
GTAAAACCTCTACAAATGTGGTATGGCTGATTATGATCAGTTATCTAGATCCGGTGGATCCCGGGCCCGC
GGTACCTTAGCGGCCGCTGCCACCTCCGTGGTGATGATGGTGGTGATGATGCTTGTACAGCTCGTCCATG
CCGAGAGTGATCCCGGCGGCGGTCACGAACTCCAGCAGGACCATGTGATCGCGCTTCTCGTTGGGGTCTT
TGCTCAGCTTGGACTGGGTGCTCAGGTAGTGGTTGTCGGGCAGCAGCACGGGGCCGTCGCCGATGGGGGT
GTTCTGCTGGTAGTGGTCGGCGAGCTGCACGCTGCCGTCCTCGATGTTGTGGCGGATCTTGAAGTTGGCC
TTGATGCCGTTCTTCTGCTTGTCGGCGGTGATATAGACGTTGTCGCTGATGGCGTTGTACTCCAGCTTGT
GCCCCAGGATGTTGCCGTCCTCCTTGAAGTCGATGCCCTTCAGCTCGATGCGGTTCACCAGGGTGTCGCC
CTCGAACTTCACCTCGGCGCGGGTCTTGTAGTTGCCGTCGTCCTTGAAGAAGATGGTGCGCTCCTGGACG
TAGCCTTCGGGCATGGCGGACTTGAAGAAGTCGTGCTGCTTCATGTGGTCGGGGTAGCGGGCGAAGCACT
GCACGCCCCAGGTCAGGGTGGTCACGAGGGTGGGCCAGGGCACGGGCAGCTTGCCGGTGGTGCAGATGAA
CTTCAGGGTCAGCTTGCCGTAGGTGGCATCGCCCTCGCCCTCGCCGGACACGCTGAACTTGTGGCCGTTT
ACGTCGCCGTCCAGCTCGACCAGGAT
