>Addgene plasmid #61104 | Actinin-C-stFRET | addgene partial sequence | sequence record 100065 | mVenus-R 5'-cgaagcactgcaggccgtagc-3'
CGGGCAGCTTGCCGGTGGTGCAGATCAGCTTCAGGGTCAGCTTGCCGTAGGTGGCATCGCCCTCGCCCTC
GCCGGACACGCTGAACTTGTGGCCGTTTACGTCGCCGTCCAGCTCGACCAGGATGGGCACCACCCCGGTG
AACAGCTCCTCGCCCTTGCTCACGGATCCCAGCTGAAGCTTTCCGCCACCGGTGAGGTCACTCTCGCCGT
ACAGCGCCGTGGAGAAGGACATGTAGTCCAGAGCACCTGGCACGGAGTCGGGGCCGGTGTAGGGGGCCAT
CCGCGCGATGCAGTACTCAGCCTGGTCGGGTGGCAGCTCGCGGCGCAGCTCGTCCATGGTAATGTAGTTC
TTGTCCCCAGCCAGGATCTTGAAGGAAGCCATGACTTGGTCTGCTGTATCTGTGTCGGCTGTCTCGCGGG
ACATGAAGTCAATGAAGGCCTGGAATGTCACTACCCCCAGGCGGTTGGGGTCCACAATGCTCATGATGCG
GGCAAATTCTGCTTCTCCCTGGGGGTCGTTGCCAATATCATAACCCAAGCTGATGAGGCAGGCTTTGAAC
TCCTCGGGACCCAGTGTGCCGGAGTGATCCCGGTCAAAGTGGTTGAAGGAGGCCCGGAACTCATTCATCT
GCTCCTGGCTGATGCCCTTGGCATCCCGGGTCAGGATCTGGTTCTCTACCTCATTGATGGTCCTGGCGAT
GGTGGTGAGCAGCTGCTCCCAGCCCACACGGATGTGCTCCATGGTGTAGTTGGTGTGCTTGTTGTCGAAG
ATGAGCGCCTCCTGGATGAGCTGGTGGTCGCCCTCCAGCTGATCAATCTTTGGCTTGTAGTTGACGATGC
TCTTCTCATACTGCCGCA
