>Addgene plasmid #61104 | Actinin-C-stFRET | addgene partial sequence | sequence record 100066 | mCerulean-R 5'-gaagcactgcacgccccaggt-3'
GGGCAGCTTGCCGGTGGTGCAGATGAACTTCAGGGTCAGCTTGCCGTAGGTGGCATCGCCCTCGCCCTCG
CCGGACACGCTGAACTTGTGGCCGTTTACGTCGCCGTCCAGCTCGACCAGGATGGGCACCACCCCGGTGA
ACAGCTCCTCGCCCTTGCTCACCATGGAATTCACACCTGCAAGTATCGGCACGAAACCCTGGATTTTCTG
ACCAATTTTTTTAAGCTTTTCTTTAATCTTGTTTCTAAATTTTCGTAAGCGCTTGCGCAGCCCAGATCTG
AGTCCGGACTTGTACAGCTCGTCCATGCCGAGAGTGATCCCGGCGGCGGTCACGAACTCCAGCAGGACCA
TGTGATCGCGCTTCTCGTTGGGGTCTTTGCTCAGTTTGGACTGGTAGCTCAGGTAGTGGTTGTCGGGCAG
CAGCACGGGGCCGTCGCCGATGGGGGTGTTCTGCTGGTAGTGGTCGGCGAGCTGCACGCCGCCGTCCTCG
ATGTTGTGGCGGATCTTGAAGTTGGCCTTGATGCCGTTCTTCTGCTTGTCGGCGGTGATATAGACGTTGT
GGCTGTTGTAGTTGTACTCCAGCTTGTGCCCCAGGATGTTGCCGTCCTCCTTGAAGTCGATGCCCTTCAG
CTCGATGCGGTTCACCAGGGTGTCGCCCTCGAACTTCACCTCGGCGCGGGTCTTGTAGTTGCCGTCGTCC
TTGAAGAAGATGGTGCGCTCCTGGACGTAGCCTTCGGGCATGGCGGACTTGAAGAAGTCGTGCTGCTTCA
TGTGGTCGGGGTAGCGGGCGAAGCACTGCAGGCCGTAGCCCAGGGTGGTCACGAGGGTGGGCCAGGGCAC
GGGCAGCTTGCC
